>Addgene plasmid #203604 | psicheck2-MAIP1mut | addgene full sequence | sequence record 409616 | Addgene NGS Result
AGATCTGCGCAGCACCATGGCCTGAAATAACCTCTGAAAGAGGAACTTGGTTAGGTACCTTCTGAGGCGG
AAAGAACCAGCTGTGGAATGTGTGTCAGTTAGGGTGTGGAAAGTCCCCAGGCTCCCCAGCAGGCAGAAGT
ATGCAAAGCATGCATCTCAATTAGTCAGCAACCAGGTGTGGAAAGTCCCCAGGCTCCCCAGCAGGCAGAA
GTATGCAAAGCATGCATCTCAATTAGTCAGCAACCATAGTCCCGCCCCTAACTCCGCCCATCCCGCCCCT
AACTCCGCCCAGTTCCGCCCATTCTCCGCCCCATGGCTGACTAATTTTTTTTATTTATGCAGAGGCCGAG
GCCGCCTCGGCCTCTGAGCTATTCCAGAAGTAGTGAGGAGGCTTTTTTGGAGGCCTAGGCTTTTGCAAAA
AGCTTGATTCTTCTGACACAACAGTCTCGAACTTAAGCTGCAGAAGTTGGTCGTGAGGCACTGGGCAGGT
AAGTATCAAGGTTACAAGACAGGTTTAAGGAGACCAATAGAAACTGGGCTTGTCGAGACAGAGAAGACTC
TTGCGTTTCTGATAGGCACCTATTGGTCTTACTGACATCCACTTTGCCTTTCTCTCCACAGGTGTCCACT
CCCAGTTCAATTACAGCTCTTAAGGCTAGAGTACTTAATACGACTCACTATAGGCTAGCCACCATGGCTT
CCAAGGTGTACGACCCCGAGCAACGCAAACGCATGATCACTGGGCCTCAGTGGTGGGCTCGCTGCAAGCA
AATGAACGTGCTGGACTCCTTCATCAACTACTATGATTCCGAGAAGCACGCCGAGAACGCCGTGATTTTT
CTGCATGGTAACGCTGCCTCCAGCTACCTGTGGAGGCACGTCGTGCCTCACATCGAGCCCGTGGCTAGAT
GCATCATCCCTGATCTGATCGGAATGGGTAAGTCCGGCAAGAGCGGGAATGGCTCATATCGCCTCCTGGA
TCACTACAAGTACCTCACCGCTTGGTTCGAGCTGCTGAACCTTCCAAAGAAAATCATCTTTGTGGGCCAC
GACTGGGGGGCTTGTCTGGCCTTTCACTACTCCTACGAGCACCAAGACAAGATCAAGGCCATCGTCCATG
CTGAGAGTGTCGTGGACGTGATCGAGTCCTGGGACGAGTGGCCTGACATCGAGGAGGATATCGCCCTGAT
CAAGAGCGAAGAGGGCGAGAAAATGGTGCTTGAGAATAACTTCTTCGTCGAGACCATGCTCCCAAGCAAG
ATCATGCGGAAACTGGAGCCTGAGGAGTTCGCTGCCTACCTGGAGCCATTCAAGGAGAAGGGCGAGGTTA
GACGGCCTACCCTCTCCTGGCCTCGCGAGATCCCTCTCGTTAAGGGAGGCAAGCCCGACGTCGTCCAGAT
TGTCCGCAACTACAACGCCTACCTTCGGGCCAGCGACGATCTGCCTAAGATGTTCATCGAGTCCGACCCT
GGGTTCTTTTCCAACGCTATTGTCGAGGGAGCTAAGAAGTTCCCTAACACCGAGTTCGTGAAGGTGAAGG
GCCTCCACTTCAGCCAGGAGGACGCTCCAGATGAAATGGGTAAGTACATCAAGAGCTTCGTGGAGCGCGT
GCTGAAGAACGAGCAGTAATTCTAGGCGATCGCTCGAGTCAGCTTATGGACTTTAGCAGTTGTTATAAAA
AACTAAGGAAGAAAAATTTTGGGGTCATTTGATCTTCACTTAATCTAAGTTTATAAATTACTTTTATATT
ATTTTGAAATACTCCTTGCAGTATATTGGCATGATACAGTAAAAGCATTTTCCACAGATTGTTATCACCG
CGGCCGCTGGCCGCAATAAAATATCTTTATTTTCATTACATCTGTGTGTTGGTTTTTTGTGTGAGGATCT
AAATGAGTCTTCGGACCTCGCGGGGGCCGCTTAAGCGGTGGTTAGGGTTTGTCTGACGCGGGGGGAGGGG
GAAGGAACGAAACACTCTCATTCGGAGGCGGCTCGGGGTTTGGTCTTGGTGGCCACGGGCACGCAGAAGA
GCGCCGCGATCCTCTTAAGCACCCCCCCGCCCTCCGTGGAGGCGGGGGTTTGGTCGGCGGGTGGTAACTG
GCGGGCCGCTGACTCGGGCGGGTCGCGCGCCCCAGAGTGTGACCTTTTCGGTCTGCTCGCAGACCCCCGG
GCGGCGCCGCCGCGGCGGCGACGGGCTCGCTGGGTCCTAGGCTCCATGGGGACCGTATACGTGGACAGGC
TCTGGAGCATCCGCACGACTGCGGTGATATTACCGGAGACCTTCTGCGGGACGAGCCGGGTCACGCGGCT
GACGCGGAGCGTCCGTTGGGCGACAAACACCAGGACGGGGCACAGGTACACTATCTTGTCACCCGGAGGC
GCGAGGGACTGCAGGAGCTTCAGGGAGTGGCGCAGCTGCTTCATCCCCGTGGCCCGTTGCTCGCGTTTGC
TGGCGGTGTCCCCGGAAGAAATATATTTGCATGTCTTTAGTTCTATGATGACACAAACCCCGCCCAGCGT
CTTGTCATTGGCGAATTCGAACACGCAGATGCAGTCGGGGCGGCGCGGTCCCAGGTCCACTTCGCATATT
AAGGTGACGCGTGTGGCCTCGAACACCGAGCGACCCTGCAGCGACCCGCTTAAAAGCTTGGCATTCCGGT
ACTGTTGGTAAAGCCACCATGGCCGATGCTAAGAACATTAAGAAGGGCCCTGCTCCCTTCTACCCTCTGG
AGGATGGCACCGCTGGCGAGCAGCTGCACAAGGCCATGAAGAGGTATGCCCTGGTGCCTGGCACCATTGC
CTTCACCGATGCCCACATTGAGGTGGACATCACCTATGCCGAGTACTTCGAGATGTCTGTGCGCCTGGCC
GAGGCCATGAAGAGGTACGGCCTGAACACCAACCACCGCATCGTGGTGTGCTCTGAGAACTCTCTGCAGT
TCTTCATGCCAGTGCTGGGCGCCCTGTTCATCGGAGTGGCCGTGGCCCCTGCTAACGACATTTACAACGA
GCGCGAGCTGCTGAACAGCATGGGCATTTCTCAGCCTACCGTGGTGTTCGTGTCTAAGAAGGGCCTGCAG
AAGATCCTGAACGTGCAGAAGAAGCTGCCTATCATCCAGAAGATCATCATCATGGACTCTAAGACCGACT
ACCAGGGCTTCCAGAGCATGTACACATTCGTGACATCTCATCTGCCTCCTGGCTTCAACGAGTACGACTT
CGTGCCAGAGTCTTTCGACAGGGACAAAACCATTGCCCTGATCATGAACAGCTCTGGGTCTACCGGCCTG
CCTAAGGGCGTGGCCCTGCCTCATCGCACCGCCTGTGTGCGCTTCTCTCACGCCCGCGACCCTATTTTCG
GCAACCAGATCATCCCCGACACCGCTATTCTGAGCGTGGTGCCATTCCACCACGGCTTCGGCATGTTCAC
CACCCTGGGCTACCTGATTTGCGGCTTTCGGGTGGTGCTGATGTACCGCTTCGAGGAGGAGCTGTTCCTG
CGCAGCCTGCAAGACTACAAAATTCAGTCTGCCCTGCTGGTGCCAACCCTGTTCAGCTTCTTCGCTAAGA
GCACCCTGATCGACAAGTACGACCTGTCTAACCTGCACGAGATTGCCTCTGGCGGCGCCCCACTGTCTAA
GGAGGTGGGCGAAGCCGTGGCCAAGCGCTTTCATCTGCCAGGCATCCGCCAGGGCTACGGCCTGACCGAG
ACAACCAGCGCCATTCTGATTACCCCAGAGGGCGACGACAAGCCTGGCGCCGTGGGCAAGGTGGTGCCAT
TCTTCGAGGCCAAGGTGGTGGACCTGGACACCGGCAAGACCCTGGGAGTGAACCAGCGCGGCGAGCTGTG
TGTGCGCGGCCCTATGATTATGTCCGGCTACGTGAATAACCCTGAGGCCACAAACGCCCTGATCGACAAG
GACGGCTGGCTGCACTCTGGCGACATTGCCTACTGGGACGAGGACGAGCACTTCTTCATCGTGGACCGCC
TGAAGTCTCTGATCAAGTACAAGGGCTACCAGGTGGCCCCAGCCGAGCTGGAGTCTATCCTGCTGCAGCA
CCCTAACATTTTCGACGCCGGAGTGGCCGGCCTGCCCGACGACGATGCCGGCGAGCTGCCTGCCGCCGTC
GTCGTGCTGGAACACGGCAAGACCATGACCGAGAAGGAGATCGTGGACTATGTGGCCAGCCAGGTGACAA
CCGCCAAGAAGCTGCGCGGCGGAGTGGTGTTCGTGGACGAGGTGCCCAAGGGCCTGACCGGCAAGCTGGA
CGCCCGCAAGATCCGCGAGATCCTGATCAAGGCTAAGAAAGGCGGCAAGATCGCCGTGTAATAATTCTAG
AGTCGGGGCGGCCGGCCGCTTCGAGCAGACATGATAAGATACATTGATGAGTTTGGACAAACCACAACTA
GAATGCAGTGAAAAAAATGCTTTATTTGTGAAATTTGTGATGCTATTGCTTTATTTGTAACCATTATAAG
CTGCAATAAACAAGTTAACAACAACAATTGCATTCATTTTATGTTTCAGGTTCAGGGGGAGGTGTGGGAG
GTTTTTTAAAGCAAGTAAAACCTCTACAAATGTGGTAAAATCGATAAGGATCCAGGTGGCACTTTTCGGG
GAAATGTGCGCGGAACCCCTATTTGTTTATTTTTCTAAATACATTCAAATATGTATCCGCTCATGAGACA
ATAACCCTGATAAATGCTTCAATAATATTGAAAAAGGAAGAGTATGAGTATTCAACATTTCCGTGTCGCC
CTTATTCCCTTTTTTGCGGCATTTTGCCTTCCTGTTTTTGCTCACCCAGAAACGCTGGTGAAAGTAAAAG
ATGCTGAAGATCAGTTGGGTGCACGAGTGGGTTACATCGAACTGGATCTCAACAGCGGTAAGATCCTTGA
GAGTTTTCGCCCCGAAGAACGTTTTCCAATGATGAGCACTTTTAAAGTTCTGCTATGTGGCGCGGTATTA
TCCCGTATTGACGCCGGGCAAGAGCAACTCGGTCGCCGCATACACTATTCTCAGAATGACTTGGTTGAGT
ACTCACCAGTCACAGAAAAGCATCTTACGGATGGCATGACAGTAAGAGAATTATGCAGTGCTGCCATAAC
CATGAGTGATAACACTGCGGCCAACTTACTTCTGACAACGATCGGAGGACCGAAGGAGCTAACCGCTTTT
TTGCACAACATGGGGGATCATGTAACTCGCCTTGATCGTTGGGAACCGGAGCTGAATGAAGCCATACCAA
ACGACGAGCGTGACACCACGATGCCTGTAGCAATGGCAACAACGTTGCGCAAACTATTAACTGGCGAACT
ACTTACTCTAGCTTCCCGGCAACAATTAATAGACTGGATGGAGGCGGATAAAGTTGCAGGACCACTTCTG
CGCTCGGCCCTTCCGGCTGGCTGGTTTATTGCTGATAAATCTGGAGCCGGTGAGCGTGGGTCTCGCGGTA
TCATTGCAGCACTGGGGCCAGATGGTAAGCCCTCCCGTATCGTAGTTATCTACACGACGGGGAGTCAGGC
AACTATGGATGAACGAAATAGACAGATCGCTGAGATAGGTGCCTCACTGATTAAGCATTGGTAACTGTCA
GACCAAGTTTACTCATATATACTTTAGATTGATTTAAAACTTCATTTTTAATTTAAAAGGATCTAGGTGA
AGATCCTTTTTGATAATCTCATGACCAAAATCCCTTAACGTGAGTTTTCGTTCCACTGAGCGTCAGACCC
CGTAGAAAAGATCAAAGGATCTTCTTGAGATCCTTTTTTTCTGCGCGTAATCTGCTGCTTGCAAACAAAA
AAACCACCGCTACCAGCGGTGGTTTGTTTGCCGGATCAAGAGCTACCAACTCTTTTTCCGAAGGTAACTG
GCTTCAGCAGAGCGCAGATACCAAATACTGTTCTTCTAGTGTAGCCGTAGTTAGGCCACCACTTCAAGAA
CTCTGTAGCACCGCCTACATACCTCGCTCTGCTAATCCTGTTACCAGTGGCTGCTGCCAGTGGCGATAAG
TCGTGTCTTACCGGGTTGGACTCAAGACGATAGTTACCGGATAAGGCGCAGCGGTCGGGCTGAACGGGGG
GTTCGTGCACACAGCCCAGCTTGGAGCGAACGACCTACACCGAACTGAGATACCTACAGCGTGAGCTATG
AGAAAGCGCCACGCTTCCCGAAGGGAGAAAGGCGGACAGGTATCCGGTAAGCGGCAGGGTCGGAACAGGA
GAGCGCACGAGGGAGCTTCCAGGGGGAAACGCCTGGTATCTTTATAGTCCTGTCGGGTTTCGCCACCTCT
GACTTGAGCGTCGATTTTTGTGATGCTCGTCAGGGGGGCGGAGCCTATGGAAAAACGCCAGCAACGCGGC
CTTTTTACGGTTCCTGGCCTTTTGCTGGCCTTTTGCTCACATGGCTCGAC
Features (pLannotate 1.2.2; 12 found; start..end, strand, type, name):
     62..419     +  promoter       SV40 promoter: SV40 enhancer and early promoter
    489..621     +  intron         chimeric intron: chimera between introns from human β-globin and immunoglobulin heavy chain genes
    666..684     +  promoter       T7 promoter: promoter for bacteriophage T7 RNA polymerase
    694..1629    +  CDS            hRluc: Renilla luciferase human codon-optimized
   1835..1883    +  polyA_signal   poly(A) signal: synthetic polyadenylation signal
   1892..2643    +  promoter       HSV TK promoter: herpes simplex virus thymidine kinase promoter
   2679..4331    +  CDS            luciferase: firefly luciferase; luc+; enhanced luc+ version of the luciferase gene AAS38485.1 42718124.0
   4375..4496    -  polyA_signal   SV40 poly(A) signal: SV40 polyadenylation signal
   4519..4587    -  CDS            large T antigen (fragment): large T antigen from SV40 (simian virus 40)
   4629..4733    +  promoter       AmpR promoter: bla
   4734..5594    +  CDS            AmpR: β-lactamase; bla; confers resistance to ampicillin, carbenicillin, and related antibiotics
   5765..6353    +  rep_origin     ori: high-copy-number ColE1/pMB1/pBR322/pUC origin of replication
