[The description below was written by a language model from this plasmid's Addgene catalogue record and pLannotate feature annotations shown in this document.]
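Description:
psicheck2-MAIP1mut is a dual-luciferase reporter plasmid built on the Promega psiCHECK-2 backbone for transient expression in mammalian cells. It is propagated in E. coli through a high-copy ColE1/pUC-type origin and selected with ampicillin via the β-lactamase gene under its own bla promoter. The total size is 6,420 bp, and the feature table covers the full sequence.

The payload is a 171 bp segment of the human MAIP1 (matrix AAA peptidase interacting protein 1, also known as C2orf47) 3'UTR, corresponding to nucleotides 1065–1235 of the reference transcript, in which the miR-27b target sequences have been mutated. It was cloned between the XhoI and NotI sites, both retained. This places it in the unannotated gap between the end of the human codon-optimized Renilla luciferase (hRluc) coding sequence and the synthetic poly(A) signal, so it serves as the 3'UTR of the Renilla transcript. That transcript is driven by the SV40 enhancer/early promoter followed by a chimeric β-globin/immunoglobulin intron, which enhances expression. A T7 promoter just upstream of hRluc also allows in vitro transcription. A second, independent cassette expresses firefly luciferase (luc+) from the HSV thymidine kinase promoter with an SV40 poly(A) signal, giving an internal control on the same plasmid for normalizing transfection efficiency. The short large T antigen fragment annotated next to that signal is part of the SV40 poly(A) region rather than a functional gene.

In use, the Renilla-to-firefly ratio reports on post-transcriptional regulation acting through the inserted UTR. Because the miR-27b sites are disrupted, this construct serves as the negative-control reporter, presumably for comparison with a reporter carrying the unmutated UTR. Loss of miR-27b-dependent repression with the mutant would indicate that the microRNA acts directly on those sites in MAIP1, a question the associated work addressed in hepatic cells.
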