Addgene plasmid #203604: psicheck2-MAIP1mut
Purpose: Reporter plasmid carrying MAIP1 3'UTR with mutated miR27b target sequences
Depositing lab: Hiroyuki Mizuguchi. Depositing organization: The University of Osaka. Publication: miR-27b targets MAIP1 to mediate lipid accumulation in cultured human and mouse hepatic cells. Sakai E, Imaizumi T, Suzuki R, Taracena-Gandara M, Fujimoto T, Sakurai F, Mizuguchi H. Commun Biol. 2023 Jun 24;6(1):669. doi: 10.1038/s42003-023-05049-w. PubMed 37355744.
Backbone
  Vector backbone: psicheck2
  Backbone manufacturer: Promega
  Backbone size w/o insert (bp): 6273
  Total vector size (bp): 6420
  Modifications to backbone: The 3'UTR (nt 1065-1235) of MAIP1 with mutated miR-27b target sequences was inserted between XhoI and NotI in psicheck2.
  Vector type: Mammalian Expression, Luciferase
Growth in bacteria
  Bacterial resistance: Ampicillin, 100 μg/mL
  Growth temperature: 37°C
  Growth strain: DH5alpha
  Copy number: Unknown
Gene/Insert
  Gene/Insert name: matrix AAA peptidase interacting protein 1
  Species: H. sapiens (human)
  Insert size (bp): 171
  Mutation: miR-27b target sequences in the 3'UTR was mutated
  GenBank ID: NM_001369399.1
  Entrez Gene: MAIP1 (a.k.a. C2orf47)
  Promoter: SV40
  Cloning method: Restriction Enzyme; 5′ cloning site XhoI (not destroyed); 3′ cloning site NotI (not destroyed)
  Sequencing primers: 5′ gtggagcgcgtgctgaagaac; 3′ ccgcgaggtccgaagactc
Terms and licenses: Academic/Nonprofit Terms; Industry Terms: Not Available to Industry
How to cite: psicheck2-MAIP1mut was a gift from Hiroyuki Mizuguchi (Addgene plasmid # 203604 ; http://n2t.net/addgene:203604 ; RRID:Addgene_203604)
